>Addgene plasmid #70047 | AP568-2 | addgene full sequence | sequence record 127846 | Addgene assembled full plasmid sequence
ATGAGCACTTTTAAAGTTCTGCTATGTGGCGCGGTATTATCCCGTATTGACGCCGGGCAAGAGCAACTCG
GTCGCCGCATACACTATTCTCAGAATGACTTGGTTGAGTACTCACCAGTCACAGAAAAGCATCTTACGGA
TGGCATGACAGTAAGAGAATTATGCAGTGCTGCCATAACCATGAGTGATAACACTGCGGCCAACTTACTT
CTGACAACGATCGGAGGACCGAAGGAGCTAACCGCTTTTTTGCACAACATGGGGGATCATGTAACTCGCC
TTGATCGTTGGGAACCGGAGCTGAATGAAGCCATACCAAACGACGAGCGTGACACCACGATGCCTGTAGC
AATGGCAACAACGTTGCGCAAACTATTAACTGGCGAACTACTTACTCTAGCTTCCCGGCAACAATTAATA
GACTGGATGGAGGCGGATAAAGTTGCAGGACCACTTCTGCGCTCGGCCCTTCCGGCTGGCTGGTTTATTG
CTGATAAATCTGGAGCCGGTGAGCGTGGGTCTCGCGGTATCATTGCAGCACTGGGGCCAGATGGTAAGCC
CTCCCGTATCGTAGTTATCTACACGACGGGGAGTCAGGCAACTATGGATGAACGAAATAGACAGATCGCT
GAGATAGGTGCCTCACTGATTAAGCATTGGTAACTGTCAGACCAAGTTTACTCATATATACTTTAGATTG
ATTTAAAACTTCATTTTTAATTTAAAAGGATCTAGGTGAAGATCCTTTTTGATAATCTCATGACCAAAAT
CCCTTAACGTGAGTTTTCGTTCCACTGAGCGTCAGACCCCGTAGAAAAGATCAAAGGATCTTCTTGAGAT
CCTTTTTTTCTGCGCGTAATCTGCTGCTTGCAAACAAAAAAACCACCGCTACCAGCGGTGGTTTGTTTGC
CGGATCAAGAGCTACCAACTCTTTTTCCGAAGGTAACTGGCTTCAGCAGAGCGCAGATACCAAATACTGT
CCTTCTAGTGTAGCCGTAGTTAGGCCACCACTTCAAGAACTCTGTAGCACCGCCTACATACCTCGCTCTG
CTAATCCTGTTACCAGTGGCTGCTGCCAGTGGCGATAAGTCGTGTCTTACCGGGTTGGACTCAAGACGAT
AGTTACCGGATAAGGCGCAGCGGTCGGGCTGAACGGGGGGTTCGTGCACACAGCCCAGCTTGGAGCGAAC
GACCTACACCGAACTGAGATACCTACAGCGTGAGCTATGAGAAAGCGCCACGCTTCCCGAAGGGAGAAAG
GCGGACAGGTATCCGGTAAGCGGCAGGGTCGGAACAGGAGAGCGCACGAGGGAGCTTCCAGGGGGAAACG
CCTGGTATCTTTATAGTCCTGTCGGGTTTCGCCACCTCTGACTTGAGCGTCGATTTTTGTGATGCTCGTC
AGGGGGGCGGAGCCTATGGAAAAACGCCAGCAACGCGGCCTTTTTACGGTTCCTGGTCTTTTGCTGGCCT
TTTGCTCACATGTTCTTTCCTGCGTTATCCCCTGATTCTGTGGATAACCGTATTACCGCCTTTGAGTGAG
CTGATACCAGCGGATAACAATTTCACACAGGAAACAGCTATGACCATGATTACGCCAAGCTATCAACTTT
GTATAGAAAAGTTGGCACCTTTGGTCTTTTATTGTCAACTTCCATTGGTTCTTCCATTGTTTCTGTTAAA
TTAATGAATTTTTCATAAAATAAAGACATTATACAATATAAAAATGAAGAATTTATTGAAAATAAACTGC
CAGAGAGAAAAAGTATGCAACACTCCCGCCGAGAGTGTTTGAAATGGTGTACGGTACATTTTCGTGCTAG
GAGTTAGATGTGCAGGCAGCAACGAGAGGGGGAGAGATTTTTTTGGGCCTTGTGAAATTAACGTGAGTTT
TCTGGTCATCTGACTAATCATGTTGGTTTTTTGTTGGTTTATTTTGTTTTTATCTTTGTTTTTATCCAGA
TTAGGAAATTTAAATTTTATGAATTTATAATGAGGTCAAACATTCAGTCCCAGCGTTTTTCCTGTTCTCA
CTGTTTAGTCGAATTTTTATTTTAGGCTTTCAACAAATGTTCTAACTGTCTTATTTGTGACCTCACTTTT
TATATTTTTTTAATTTTTAAAAATATTAGAAGTTTCTAGGATAATTTTTTCGACTTTTATTCTCTCTACC
GTCCGCACTCTTCTTACTTTTAAATTAAATTGTTTTTTTTTCAGTTGGGAAACACTTTGCTCTAGAAAAA
ATGGACAAAAAATACAGCATCGGCCTTGACATCGGAACGAACTCCGTCGGATGGGCCGTCATCACCGACG
AGTACAAGGTCCCATCCAAGAAGTTCAAGGTCCTCGGAAACACCGACCGTCACTCCATCAAGAAGAACCT
CATCGGAGCCCTCCTCTTCGACTCCGGAGAGACCGCCGAGGCCACCCGTCTCAAGCGTACCGCCCGTCGT
CGTTACACCCGTCGTAAGAACCGTATCTGCTACCTCCAAGAGATCTTCTCCAACGAGATGGCCAAGGTCG
ACGACTCCTTCTTCCACCGTCTCGAGGAGTCCTTCCTCGTCGAGGAGGACAAGAAGCACGAGCGTCACCC
AATCTTCGGAAACATCGTCGACGAGGTCGCCTACCACGAGAAGTACCCAACCATCTACCACCTCCGTAAG
AAGCTCGTCGACTCCACCGACAAGGCCGACCTCCGTCTCATCTACCTCGCCCTCGCCCACATGATCAAGT
TCCGTGGACACTTCCTCATCGAGGGAGACCTCAACCCAGACAACTCCGACGTCGACAAGCTCTTCATCCA
ACTCGTCCAAACCTACAACCAACTCTTCGAGGAGAACCCAATCAACGCCTCCGGAGTCGACGCCAAGGCC
ATCCTCTCCGCCCGTCTCTCCAAGTCCCGTCGTCTCGAGAACCTCATCGCCCAACTCCCAGGAGAGAAGA
AGAACGGACTCTTCGGAAACCTCATCGCCCTCTCCCTCGGACTCACCCCAAACTTCAAGTCCAACTTCGA
CCTCGCCGAGGACGCCAAGCTCCAACTCTCCAAGGACACCTACGACGACGACCTCGACAACCTCCTCGCC
CAAATCGGAGACCAATACGCCGACCTCTTCCTCGCCGCCAAGAACCTCTCCGACGCCATCCTCCTCTCCG
ACATCCTCCGTGTCAACACCGAGATCACCAAGGCCCCACTCTCCGCCTCCATGATCAAGCGTTACGACGA
GCACCACCAAGACCTCACCCTCCTCAAGGCCCTCGTCCGTCAACAACTCCCAGAGAAGTACAAGGTAAGT
TTAAACATATATATACTAACTAACCCTGATTATTTAAATTTTCAGGAGATCTTCTTCGACCAATCCAAGA
ACGGATACGCCGGATACATCGACGGAGGAGCCTCCCAAGAGGAGTTCTACAAGTTCATCAAGCCAATCCT
CGAGAAGATGGACGGAACCGAGGAGCTCCTCGTCAAGCTCAACCGTGAGGACCTCCTCCGTAAGCAACGT
ACCTTCGACAACGGATCCATCCCACACCAAATCCACCTCGGAGAGCTCCACGCCATCCTCCGTCGTCAAG
AGGACTTCTACCCATTCCTCAAGGACAACCGTGAGAAGATCGAGAAGATCCTCACCTTCCGTATCCCATA
CTACGTCGGACCACTCGCCCGTGGAAACTCCCGTTTCGCCTGGATGACCCGTAAGTCCGAGGAGACCATC
ACCCCATGGAACTTCGAGGAGGTCGTCGACAAGGGAGCCTCCGCCCAATCCTTCATCGAGCGTATGACCA
ACTTCGACAAGAACCTCCCAAACGAGAAGGTCCTCCCAAAGCACTCCCTCCTCTACGAGTACTTCACCGT
CTACAACGAGCTCACCAAGGTCAAGTACGTCACCGAGGGAATGCGTAAGCCAGCCTTCCTCTCCGGAGAG
CAAAAGAAGGCCATCGTCGACCTCCTCTTCAAGACCAACCGTAAGGTCACCGTCAAGCAACTCAAGGAGG
ACTACTTCAAGAAGATCGAGTGCTTCGACTCCGTCGAGATCTCCGGAGTCGAGGACCGTTTCAACGCCTC
CCTCGGAACCTACCACGACCTCCTCAAGATCATCAAGGACAAGGACTTCCTCGACAACGAGGAGAACGAG
GACATCCTCGAGGACATCGTCCTCACCCTCACCCTCTTCGAGGACCGTGAGATGATCGAGGAGCGTCTCA
AGACCTACGCCCACCTCTTCGACGACAAGGTCATGAAGCAGCTTAAGCGTCGTCGTTACACCGGATGGGG
ACGTCTCTCCCGTAAGCTCATCAACGGAATCCGTGACAAGCAATCCGGAAAGACCATCCTCGACTTCCTC
AAGTCCGACGGATTCGCCAACCGTAACTTCATGCAACTCATCCACGACGACTCCCTCACCTTCAAGGTAA
GTTTAAACAGTTCGGTACTAACTAACCATACATATTTAAATTTTCAGGAGGACATCCAAAAGGCCCAAGT
CTCCGGACAAGGAGACTCCCTCCACGAGCACATCGCCAACCTCGCCGGATCCCCAGCCATCAAGAAGGGA
ATCCTCCAAACCGTCAAGGTCGTCGACGAGCTCGTCAAGGTCATGGGACGTCACAAGCCAGAGAACATCG
TCATCGAGATGGCCCGTGAGAACCAAACCACCCAAAAGGGACAAAAGAACTCCCGTGAGCGTATGAAGCG
TATCGAGGAGGGAATCAAGGAGCTCGGATCCCAAATCCTCAAGGAGCACCCAGTCGAGAACACCCAACTC
CAAAACGAGAAGCTCTACCTCTACTACCTCCAAAACGGACGTGACATGTACGTCGACCAAGAGCTCGACA
TCAACCGTCTCTCCGACTACGACGTCGACCACATCGTCCCACAATCCTTCCTCAAGGACGACTCCATCGA
CAACAAGGTCCTCACCCGTTCCGACAAGAACCGTGGAAAGTCCGACAACGTCCCATCCGAGGAGGTCGTC
AAGAAGATGAAGAACTACTGGCGTCAACTCCTCAACGCCAAGCTCATCACCCAACGTAAGTTCGACAACC
TCACCAAGGCTGAGCGTGGAGGACTCTCCGAGCTCGACAAGGCCGGATTCATCAAGCGTCAACTCGTCGA
GACCCGTCAAATCACCAAGCACGTCGCCCAAATCCTCGACTCCCGTATGAACACCAAGTACGACGAGAAC
GACAAGCTCATCCGTGAGGTCAAGGTCATCACCCTCAAGTCCAAGCTCGTCTCCGACTTCCGTAAGGACT
TCCAATTCTACAAGGTCCGTGAGATCAACAACTACCACCACGCCCACGACGCCTACCTCAACGCCGTAGT
AGGAACCGCCCTCATCAAGAAGTACCCAAAGCTCGAGTCCGAGTTCGTCTACGGAGACTACAAGGTCTAC
GACGTCCGTAAGATGATCGCCAAGTCCGAGCAAGAGATCGGAAAGGCCACCGCCAAGTACTTCTTCTACT
CCAACATCATGAACTTCTTCAAGGTAAGTTTAAACATGATTTTACTAACTAACTAATCTGATTTAAATTT
TCAGACCGAGATCACCCTCGCCAACGGAGAGATCCGTAAGCGTCCACTCATCGAGACCAACGGAGAGACC
GGAGAGATCGTCTGGGACAAGGGACGTGACTTCGCCACAGTCCGTAAGGTCCTCTCCATGCCACAAGTCA
ACATCGTCAAGAAGACCGAGGTCCAAACCGGAGGATTCTCCAAGGAGTCCATCCTCCCAAAGCGTAACTC
CGACAAGCTCATCGCCCGTAAGAAGGACTGGGACCCAAAGAAGTACGGAGGATTCGACTCCCCAACCGTC
GCCTACTCCGTCCTCGTCGTCGCCAAGGTCGAGAAGGGAAAGTCCAAGAAGCTCAAGTCCGTCAAGGAGC
TCCTCGGAATCACCATCATGGAGCGTTCCTCCTTCGAGAAGAACCCAATCGACTTCCTCGAGGCCAAGGG
ATACAAGGAGGTCAAGAAGGACCTCATCATCAAGCTCCCAAAGTACTCCCTCTTCGAGCTCGAGAACGGA
CGTAAGCGTATGCTCGCCTCCGCCGGAGAGCTCCAAAAGGGAAACGAGCTCGCCCTCCCATCCAAGTACG
TCAACTTCCTCTACCTCGCCTCCCACTACGAGAAGCTCAAGGGATCCCCAGAGGACAACGAGCAAAAGCA
ACTCTTCGTCGAGCAACACAAGCACTACCTCGACGAGATCATCGAGCAAATCTCCGAGTTCTCCAAGCGT
GTCATCCTCGCCGACGCCAACCTCGACAAGGTCCTCTCCGCCTACAACAAGCACCGTGACAAGCCAATCC
GTGAGCAAGCCGAGAACATCATCCACCTCTTCACCCTCACCAACCTCGGAGCCCCAGCCGCCTTCAAGTA
CTTCGACACCACCATCGACCGTAAGCGTTACACCTCCACCAAGGAGGTCCTCGACGCCACCCTCATCCAC
CAATCCATCACCGGACTCTACGAGACCCGTATCGACCTCTCCCAACTCGGAGGAGACGGAGGATCCGGAC
CACCAAAGAAGAAGCGTAAGGTCTACCCATACGACGTCCCAGACTACGCCTAAACTAGTGATAAATGCAA
AATCCTTTCAAGCATTCCCTTCTTCTCTATCACTCTTCTTTCTTTTTGTCAAAAAATTCTCTCGCTAATT
TATTTGCTTTTTTAATGTTATTATTTTATGACTTTTTATAGTCACTGAAAAGTTTGCATCTGAGTGAAGT
GAATGCTATCAAAATGTGATTCTGTCTGATGTACTTTCACAATCTCTCTTCAATTCCATTTTGAAGTGCT
TTAAACCCGAAAGGTTGAGAAAAATGCGAGCGCTCAAATATTTGTATTGTGTTCGTTGAGTGACCCAACA
AAAAGAGGAAACTTTATTGTGCCGCCAAGAAAAAAGTCTCACAACTTTATTATACATAGTTGATAATTCA
CTGGCCGTCGTTTTACAACGTCGTGACTGGGAAAACCAAAAAAAACTAGCAATAAAGGAATAAAAAACTG
TACACCTTAAAGGCGCACACTCTGTTTTGCAAATTTTATTTTTAGTTGTGAATTTTCTGCTGAGACCTGA
AAATAGCAACTTTAGTACTACTATAATTTGTCAACCTTTTCAAAAAAAGCATGCAATTTTTGAGAAACTC
TTATAAAAGCTATTATTAAAAAAACACCTTTTTTCCAAAATTATTCCACAAAAAATATGTTATGAAATGC
CTACACCCTCTCACACACACTCTTTATACTACTCTGTCAAACTCACGAGATGTCTGCCGCCTCTTGTGTT
GCCCCTATATAAACACCTCCTATTGCGAGATGTCTTGCTACCATAGGCACCACGAGGTTTTAGAGCTAGA
AATAGCAAGTTAAAATAAGGCTAGTCCGTTATCAACTTGAAAAAGTGGCACCGAGTCGGTGCTTTTTGTG
AAATTTCTGGCGTAATAGCGAAGAGGCCCGCACCGATCGCCCTTCCCAACAGTTGCGCAGCCTGAATGGC
GAATGGCGCCTGATGCGGTATTTTCTCCTTACGCATCTGTGCGGTATTTCACACCGCATATGGTGCACTC
TCAGTGCAATCTGCTCTGATGCCGCATAGTTAAGCCAGCCCCGACACCCGCCAACACCCGCTGACGCGCC
CTGACGGGCTTGTCTGCTCCCGGCATCCGCTTACAGACAAGCTGTGACCGTCTCCGGGAGCTGCATGTGT
CAGAGGTTTTCACCGTCATCACCGAAACGCGCGAGACGAAAGGGCCTCGTGATACGCCTATTTTTATAGG
TTAATGTCATGATAATAATGGTTTCTTAGACGTCAGGTGGCACTTTTCGGGGAAATGTGCGCGGAACCCC
TATTTGTTTATTTTTCTAAATACATTCAAATATGTATCCGCTCATGAGACAATAACCCTGATAAATGCTT
CAATAATATTGAAAAAGGAAGAGTATGAGTATTCAACATTTCCGTGTCGCCCTTATTCCCTTTTTTGCGG
CATTTTGCCTTCCTGTTTTTGCTCACCCAGAAACGCTGGTGAAAGTAAAAGATGCTGAAGATCAGTTGGG
TGCACGAGTGGGTTACATCGAACTGGATCTCAACAGCGGTAAGATCCTTGAGAGTTTTCGCCCCGAAGAA
CGTTTTCCAATG
Features (pLannotate 1.2.2; 14 found; start..end, strand, type, name):
    834..1422    +  rep_origin     ori: high-copy-number ColE1/pMB1/pBR322/pUC origin of replication
   1604..1624    +  protein_bind   attB4: mutant version of attB; core recombination site for the Gateway® BP reaction BP Clonase™
   1625..2224    +  promoter       eft-3 promoter: eft-3; promoter for the C. elegans elongation factor 1α gene (Mitrovich and Anderson, 2000)
   2241..6497    +  CDS            Cas9: S. pyogenes Cas9, codon optimized for C. elegans with synthetic introns
   6575..6898    +  terminator     tbb-2 terminator: tbb-2; transcription terminator for the C. elegans tubulin beta-2 gene
   6902..6922    -  protein_bind   attB3: mutant version of attB; core recombination site for the Gateway® BP reaction BP Clonase™
   6926..6967    +  CDS            lacZα (fragment): LacZα fragment of β-galactosidase; lacZ fragment
   6967..7316    +  promoter       CeU6 promoter: promoter for the C. elegans R07E5.16 U6 snRNA gene (Dickinson et al., 2013)
   7337..7412    +  misc_RNA       gRNA scaffold: guide RNA scaffold for the Streptococcus pyogenes CRISPR/Cas9 system
   7427..7493    +  CDS            lacZα (fragment): LacZα fragment of β-galactosidase; lacZ fragment
   7499..7598    -  misc_feature   bom (fragment): basis of mobility region from pBR322
   7700..7735    -  CDS            rop (fragment): Rop protein, which maintains plasmids at low copy number; rop
   7830..7934    +  promoter       AmpR promoter: bla
   7935..663     +  CDS            AmpR (across the origin): β-lactamase; bla; confers resistance to ampicillin, carbenicillin, and related antibiotics
