[The description below was written by a language model from this plasmid's Addgene catalogue record and pLannotate feature annotations shown in this document.]
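Description:
AP568-2 is a Caenorhabditis elegans CRISPR expression plasmid built on the pDD162 backbone, designed to deliver both Cas9 and a single guide RNA from one circular molecule of about 8.1 kb. It is maintained in E. coli through a high-copy ColE1/pUC-type origin and selected with ampicillin via a β-lactamase gene driven by its own promoter. Short remnants of lacZα, bom and rop are also annotated, apparently leftovers of the parental cloning vector rather than functional units.

The payload consists of two independent expression units. In the first, the eft-3 (elongation factor 1α) promoter drives Streptococcus pyogenes Cas9 that has been codon optimized for C. elegans and interrupted with synthetic introns, followed by the tbb-2 terminator. This cassette is flanked by attB4 and attB3 sites, indicating that it was assembled by Gateway recombination. In the second unit, a C. elegans U6 snRNA promoter directs transcription of a 20-nucleotide targeting sequence fused to the S. pyogenes guide RNA scaffold. The record identifies the guide as targeting dpy-10 and also refers to it as the crRNA 589 target sequence.

The associated work concerns homology-directed genome editing in C. elegans, and the plasmid co-expresses nuclease and guide to cut the dpy-10 locus. The depositor notes that the guide insertion was sequence verified in each clone. However, the rest of the plasmid, including Cas9, was not fully sequenced after PCR-based construction. Several sibling clones with the same guide are therefore provided, and the depositor recommends using a mix of them.
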