Addgene plasmid #70047: AP568-2
Purpose: co-expression of Cas9 and crRNA 589 target sequence
Depositing lab: Geraldine Seydoux. Depositing organization: Johns Hopkins University and School of Medicine. Publication: High Efficiency, Homology-Directed Genome Editing in Caenorhabditis elegans Using CRISPR-Cas9 Ribonucleoprotein Complexes. Paix A, Folkmann A, Rasoloson D, Seydoux G. Genetics. 2015 Sep;201(1):47-54. doi: 10.1534/genetics.115.179382. Epub 2015 Jul 17. PubMed 26187122.
Backbone
  Vector backbone: pDD162
  Backbone manufacturer: Goldstein lab Plasmid 47549
  Vector type: Worm Expression, CRISPR
Growth in bacteria
  Bacterial resistance: Ampicillin, 100 μg/mL
  Growth temperature: 37°C
  Growth strain: DH5alpha
  Copy number: Unknown
Gene/Insert
  Gene/Insert name: sgRNA for dpy‐10
  gRNA/shRNA sequence: gctaccataggcaccacgag
  Cloning method: Unknown
  Sequencing primers: 5′ tatgaaatgcctacaccctctc
Terms and licenses: Academic/Nonprofit Terms; Industry Terms: Not Available to Industry
Depositor comments: From the depositor: Each positive clones had been sequenced for correct insertion of the sgRNA . However the PCR could have created some mutation in the plasmid backbone (containing also the Cas9 gene) and we didnt sequenced the full plasmid, therefore we recommend to use a mix of several positive clones. It is why we provide several clones containing the same sgRNA insert.
How to cite: AP568-2 was a gift from Geraldine Seydoux (Addgene plasmid # 70047 ; http://n2t.net/addgene:70047 ; RRID:Addgene_70047)
