>Addgene plasmid #70047 | AP568-2 | addgene partial sequence | sequence record 127834 | M13pUC-Fwd 5'-CCCAGTCACGACGTTGTAAAACG-3'
TTCAACTATAATAAAGTTGTGAGACTTTTTTCTTGGCGGCACAATAAAGTTTCCTCTTTTTGTTGGGTCA
CTCAACGAACACAATACAAATATTTGAGCGCTCGCATTTTTCTCAACCTTTCGGGTTTAAAGCACTTCAA
AATGGAATTGAAGAGAGATTGTGAAAGTACATCAGACAGAATCACATTTTGATAGCATTCACTTCACTCA
GATGCAAACTTTTCAGTGACTATAAAAAGTCATAAAATAATAACATTAAAAAAGCAAATAAATTAGCGAG
AGAATTTTTTGACAAAAAGAAAGAAGAGTGATAGAGAAGAAGGGAATGCTTGAAAGGATTTTGCATTTAT
CACTAGTTTAGGCGTAGTCTGGGACGTCGTATGGGTAGACCTTACGCTTCTTCTTTGGTGGTCCGGATCC
TCCGTCTCCTCCGAGTTGGGAGAGGTCGATACGGGTCTCGTAGAGTCCGGTGATGGATTGGTGGATGAGG
GTGGCGTCGAGGACCTCCTTGGTGGAGGTGTAACGCTTACGGTCGATGGTGGTGTCGAAGTACTTGAAGG
CGGCTGGGGCTCCGAGGTTGGTGAGGGTGAAGAGGTGGATGATGTTCTCGGCTTGCTCACGGATTGGCTT
GTCACGGTGCTTGTTGTAGGCGGAGAGGACCTTGTCGAGGTTGGCGTCGGCGAGGATGACACGCTTGGAG
AACTCGGAGATTTGCTCGATGATCTCGTCGAGGTAGTGCTTGTGTTGCTCGACGAAGAGTTGCTTTTGCT
C
