>Addgene plasmid #70047 | AP568-2 | addgene partial sequence | sequence record 127837 | M13pUC-Rev 5'-AGCGGATAACAATTTCACACAGG-3'
CATGATTACGCCAAGCTATCAACTTTGTATAGAAAAGTTGGCACCTTTGGTCTTTTATTGTCAACTTCCA
TTGGTTCTTCCATTGTTTCTGTTAAATTAATGAATTTTTCATAAAATAAAGACATTATACAATATAAAAA
TGAAGAATTTATTGAAAATAAACTGCCAGAGAGAAAAAGTATGCAACACTCCCGCCGAGAGTGTTTGAAA
TGGTGTACGGTACATTTTCGTGCTAGGAGTTAGATGTGCAGGCAGCAACGAGAGGGGGAGAGATTTTTTT
GGGCCTTGTGAAATTAACGTGAGTTTTCTGGTCATCTGACTAATCATGTTGGTTTTTTGTTGGTTTATTT
TGTTTTTATCTTTGTTTTTATCCAGATTAGGAAATTTAAATTTTATGAATTTATAATGAGGTCAAACATT
CAGTCCCAGCGTTTTTCCTGTTCTCACTGTTTAGTCGAATTTTTATTTTAGGCTTTCAACAAATGTTCTA
ACTGTCTTATTTGTGACCTCACTTTTTATATTTTTTTAATTTTTAAAAATATTAGAAGTTTCTAGGATAA
TTTTTTCGACTTTTATTCTCTCTACCGTCCGCACTCTTCTTACTTTTAAATTAAATTGTTTTTTTTTCAG
TTGGGAAACACTTTGCTCTAGAAAAAATGGACAAAAAATACAGCATCGGCCTTGACATCGGAACGAACTC
CGTCGGATGGGCCGTCATCACCGACGAGTACAAGGTCCCATCCAAGAAGTTCAAGGTCCTCGGAAACACC
GACCGTCACTCCATCAAGAAGAACCTCATCGGAGCCCTCCTCTTCGACTCCGGAGAGACCGCCGAGGCCA
CCCGTCTCAAGCGTACCGCCCGTCGTCGTTACACCCGTCGTAAGAACCGTATCTGCTACCTCCAAGAGAT
CTTCTCCAACGAGATGGCCAAGGTCGACGACTCCTTCTTCCACCGTCTCGAGGAGTCCTTCCTCGTCGAG
GAGGACA
