>Addgene plasmid #70047 | AP568-2 | addgene partial sequence | sequence record 127845 | MoCloR 5'-gccacctgacgtctaagaaacc-3'
AATAGGCGTATCACGAGGCCCTTTCGTCTCGCGCGTTTCGGTGATGACGGTGAAAACCTCTGACACATGC
AGCTCCCGGAGACGGTCACAGCTTGTCTGTAAGCGGATGCCGGGAGCAGACAAGCCCGTCAGGGCGCGTC
AGCGGGTGTTGGCGGGTGTCGGGGCTGGCTTAACTATGCGGCATCAGAGCAGATTGCACTGAGAGTGCAC
CATATGCGGTGTGAAATACCGCACAGATGCGTAAGGAGAAAATACCGCATCAGGCGCCATTCGCCATTCA
GGCTGCGCAACTGTTGGGAAGGGCGATCGGTGCGGGCCTCTTCGCTATTACGCCAGAAATTTCACAAAAA
GCACCGACTCGGTGCCACTTTTTCAAGTTGATAACGGACTAGCCTTATTTTAACTTGCTATTTCTAGCTC
TAAAACCTCGTGGTGCCTATGGTAGCAAGACATCTCGCAATAGGAGGTGTTTATATAGGGGCAACACAAG
AGGCGGCAGACATCTCGTGAGTTTGACAGAGTAGTATAAAGAGTGTGTGTGAGAGGGTGTAGGCATTTCA
TAACATATTTTTTGTGGAATAATTTTGGAAAAAAGGTGTTTTTTTAATAATAGCTTTTATAAGAGTTTCT
CAAAAATTGCATGCTTTTTTTGAAAAGGTTGACAAATTATAGTAGTACTAAAGTTGCTATTTTCAGGTCT
CAGCAGAAAATTCACAACTAAAAATAAAATTTGCAAAACAGAGTGTGCGCCTTTAAGGTGTACAGTTTTT
TATTCCTTTATTGCTAGTTTTTT
